Addgene plasmid #204143: pRegev_V1
Purpose: Single reporter randomly selected from library for biochemical validation
Depositing lab: Oded Regev. Depositing organization: New York University. Publication: Deciphering RNA splicing logic with interpretable machine learning. Liao SE, Sudarshan M, Regev O. Proc Natl Acad Sci U S A. 2023 Oct 10;120(41):e2221165120. doi: 10.1073/pnas.2221165120. Epub 2023 Oct 5. PubMed 37796983.
Backbone
  Vector backbone: pRegev_ExonSkip_LandingPad
  Backbone manufacturer: Regev Group (NYU)
  Total vector size (bp): 8612
  Vector type: Mammalian Expression, Synthetic Biology
  Selectable markers: Zeocin
Growth in bacteria
  Bacterial resistance: Ampicillin, 100 μg/mL
  Growth temperature: 37°C
  Growth strain: DH5alpha
  Copy number: Unknown
Gene/Insert
  Gene/Insert name: V1 exon in beta globin splicing minigene
  Species: Synthetic
  Insert size (bp): 76
  Promoter: Truncated CAG
  Cloning method: Gibson Cloning
  Sequencing primers: 5′ T7; 3′ BGH Reverse
Resource information
  A portion of this plasmid was derived from a plasmid made by: Minigene design from Kristen Lynch (SA Smith and KW Lynch, "Cell-based splicing of minigenes." (2014)). Backbone design modified from Georg Seelig (AB Rosenberg et al, "Learning the sequence determinants of alternative splicing from millions of random sequences." (2015)).
Terms and licenses: Academic/Nonprofit Terms; Industry Terms: Not Available to Industry
How to cite: pRegev_V1 was a gift from Oded Regev (Addgene plasmid # 204143 ; http://n2t.net/addgene:204143 ; RRID:Addgene_204143)
