[The description below was written by a language model from this plasmid's Addgene catalogue record and pLannotate feature annotations shown in this document.]
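Description:
pRegev_V1 is a mammalian expression and synthetic-biology plasmid of about 8.6 kb, built on the pRegev_ExonSkip_LandingPad backbone, that carries a single exon-skipping splicing reporter. It is propagated in E. coli through a high-copy ColE1/pUC-type origin with ampicillin selection (AmpR under its own bla promoter). An f1 origin is also present. For mammalian cells, a BleoR (Sh ble) gene gives Zeocin selection. It is driven by the SV40 early promoter, preceded by the bacterial EM7 promoter, and followed by an SV40 poly(A) signal.

The payload is a beta-globin splicing minigene into which a 76 bp synthetic "V1" exon was inserted by Gibson cloning. Transcription comes from a truncated CAG promoter, annotated as the chicken β-actin promoter plus its chimeric intron, without an annotated CMV enhancer. A T7 promoter site lies just upstream of the minigene. In the feature table, HBB-derived coding fragments serve as the flanking exons and are separated by β-globin intron fragments, with the cassette ending in a bGH poly(A) signal. An unannotated gap between the intron fragments probably corresponds to the synthetic test exon, though the table does not label it. Whether this middle exon is included or skipped in the spliced transcript is the readout. A separate, divergently oriented EF-1α promoter drives EGFP, most likely as a marker of transfected cells, although the record does not state its role.

According to the record, this reporter was picked at random from a larger library for biochemical validation, in work that modelled RNA splicing logic with interpretable machine learning.
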