Features (pLannotate 1.2.2; 25 found; start..end, strand, type, name):
     44..763     -  CDS            EGFP: the original enhanced GFP (Yang et al., 1996) mammalian codon-optimized
    771..1949    -  promoter       EF-1α promoter: strong constitutive promoter for human elongation factor EF-1α
   1980..2257    +  promoter       chicken β-actin promoter: No description available
   2258..3231    +  intron         chimeric intron: chimera between introns from chicken β-actin and rabbit β-globin
   3247..3265    +  promoter       T7 promoter: promoter for bacteriophage T7 RNA polymerase
   3297..3392    +  CDS            HBB (fragment): HBB_GORGO - Experimental evidence at protein level: Swiss-Prot protein existence level 1. Involved in oxygen transport from the lung to the various peripheral tissues. From Gorilla gorilla gorilla (Western lowland gorilla).
   3393..3479    +  intron         chimeric intron (fragment): chimera between introns from human β-globin and immunoglobulin heavy chain genes
   3598..3680    +  intron         β-globin intron (fragment): internally truncated intron from human β-globin
   4051..4441    +  intron         β-globin intron (fragment): internally truncated intron from human β-globin
   4445..4567    +  CDS            HBB: HBB_COLGU - Experimental evidence at transcript level: Swiss-Prot protein existence level 2. Involved in oxygen transport from the lung to the various peripheral tissues. From Colobus guereza (Mantled guereza) (Eastern black-and-white colobus monkey).
   4637..4861    +  polyA_signal   bGH poly(A) signal: bovine growth hormone polyadenylation signal
   4865..4886    +  promoter       SV40 promoter (fragment): SV40 enhancer and early promoter
   4907..5335    +  rep_origin     f1 ori (sequence partly withheld): f1 bacteriophage origin of replication; arrow indicates direction of (+) strand synthesis
   5349..5678    +  promoter       SV40 promoter: SV40 enhancer and early promoter
   5726..5773    +  promoter       EM7 promoter: synthetic bacterial promoter&nbsp
   5792..6166    +  CDS            BleoR: antibiotic-binding protein; Sh ble from Streptoalloteichus hindustanus; confers resistance to bleomycin, phleomycin, and Zeocin™
   6176..6301    +  CDS            ble (fragment): BLE_KLEPN - Experimental evidence at protein level: Swiss-Prot protein existence level 1. Binding protein with a strong affinity to the bleomycin family of antibiotics. Binds to CL990; an antimitotic-antibiotic compound. From Klebsiella pneumoniae.
   6296..6417    +  polyA_signal   SV40 poly(A) signal: SV40 polyadenylation signal
   6490..6506    -  protein_bind   lac operator: The lac repressor binds to the lac operator to inhibit transcription in E. coli. This inhibition can be relieved by adding lactose or isopropyl-β-D-thiogalactopyranoside (IPTG). lac repressor encoded by lacI
   6514..6544    -  promoter       lac promoter: promoter for the E. coli lac operon
   6559..6580    -  protein_bind   CAP binding site: CAP binding activates transcription in the presence of cAMP. E. coli catabolite activator protein
   6593..6685    -  CDS            lacI (fragment): lac repressor; lacI; The lac repressor binds to the lac operator to inhibit transcription in E. coli. This inhibition can be relieved by adding lactose or isopropyl-β-D-thiogalactopyranoside (IPTG).
   6868..7456    -  rep_origin     ori: high-copy-number ColE1/pMB1/pBR322/pUC origin of replication
   7627..8487    -  CDS            AmpR: β-lactamase; bla; confers resistance to ampicillin, carbenicillin, and related antibiotics
   8488..8592    -  promoter       AmpR promoter: bla
>Addgene plasmid #204143 | pRegev_V1 | addgene full sequence | sequence record 404716 | Addgene Partial NGS Result
CCACCTGACGTCGACGGATCGGGAGATCCCAGTGTGGTGGTACTTACTTGTACAGCTCGTCCATGCCGAG
AGTGATCCCGGCGGCGGTCACGAACTCCAGCAGGACCATGTGATCGCGCTTCTCGTTGGGGTCTTTGCTC
AGGGCGGACTGGGTGCTCAGGTAGTGGTTGTCGGGCAGCAGCACGGGGCCGTCGCCGATGGGGGTGTTCT
GCTGGTAGTGGTCGGCGAGCTGCACGCTGCCGTCCTCGATGTTGTGGCGGATCTTGAAGTTCGCCTTGAT
GCCGTTCTTCTGCTTGTCGGCCATGATATAGACGTTGTGGCTGTTGTAGTTGTACTCCAGCTTGTGCCCC
AGGATGTTGCCGTCCTCCTTGAAGTCGATGCCCTTCAGCTCGATGCGGTTCACCAGGGTGTCGCCCTCGA
ACTTCACCTCGGCGCGGGTCTTGTAGTTGCCGTCGTCCTTGAAGAAGATGGTGCGCTCCTGGACGTAGCC
TTCGGGCATGGCGGACTTGAAGAAGTCGTGCTGCTTCATGTGGTCGGGGTAGCGGCTGAAGCACTGCACG
CCGTAGGTCAGGGTGGTCACGAGGGTGGGCCAGGGCACGGGCAGCTTGCCGGTGGTGCAGATGAACTTCA
GGGTCAGCTTGCCGTAGGTGGCATCGCCCTCGCCCTCGCCAGACACGCTGAACTTGTGGCCGTTTACGTC
GCCGTCCAGCTCGACCAGGATGGGCACCACCCCGGTGAACAGCTCCTCGCCCTTGCTCACCATGGTGGCC
TCACGACACCTGAAATGGAAGAAAAAAACTTTGAACCACTGTCTGAGGCTTGAGAATGAACCAAGATCCA
AACTCAAAAAGGGCAAATTCCAAGGAGAATTACATCAAGTGCCAAGCTGGCCTAACTTCAGTCTCCACCC
ACTCAGTGTGGGGAAACTCCATCGCATAAAACCCCTCCCCCCAACCTAAAGACGACGTACTCCAAAAGCT
CGAGAACTAATCGAGGTGCCTGGACGGCGCCCGGTACTCCGTGGAGTCACATGAAGCGACGGCTGAGGAC
GGAAAGGCCCTTTTCCTTTGTGTGGGTGACTCACCCGCCCGCTCTCCCGAGCGCCGCGTCCTCCATTTTG
AGCTCCCTGCAGCAGGGCCGGGAAGCGGCCATCTTTCCGCTCACGCAACTGGTGCCGACCGGGCCAGCCT
TGCCGCCCAGGGCGGGGCGATACACGGCGGCGCGAGGCCAGGCACCAGAGCAGGCCGGCCAGCTTGAGAC
TACCCCCGTCCGATTCTCGGTGGCCGCGCTCGCAGGCCCCGCCTCGCCGAACATGTGCGCTGGGACGCAC
GGGCCCCGTCGCCGCCCGCGGCCCCAAAAACCGAAATACCAGTGTGCAGATCTTGGCCCGCATTTACAAG
ACTATCTTGCCAGAAAAAAAGCGTCGCAGCAGGTCATCAAAAATTTTAAATGGCTAGAGACTTATCGAAA
GCAGCGAGACAGGCGCGAAGGTGCCACCAGATTCGCACGCGGCGGCCCCAGCGCCCAGGCCAGGCCTCAA
CTCAAGCACGAGGCGAAGGGGCTCCTTAAGCGCAAGGCCTCGAACTCTCCCACCCACTTCCAACCCGAAG
CTCGGGATCAAGAATCACGTACTGCAGCCAGGTGGAAGTAATTCAAGGCACGCAAGGGCCATAACCCGTA
AAGAGGCCAGGCCCGCGGGAACCACACACGGCACTTACCTGTGTTCTGGCGGCAAACCCGTTGCGAAAAA
GAACGTTCACGGCGACTACTGCACTTATATACGGTTCTCCCCCACCCTCGGGAAAAAGGCGGAGCCAGTA
CACGACATCACTTTCCCAGTTTACCCCGCGCCACCTTCTCTAGGCACCGGTTCAATTGCCGACCCCTCCC
CCCAACTTCTCGGGGACTGTGGGCGATGTGCGCTCTGCCCACTGACGGGCACCGGAGCCTACGTAGGAAT
TAATTCGCCAGCACAGTGGTCGAGGTGAGCCCCACGTTCTGCTTCACTCTCCCCATCTCCCCCCCCTCCC
CACCCCCAATTTTGTATTTATTTATTTTTTAATTATTTTGTGCAGCGATGGGGGCGGGGGGGGGGGGGGG
GCGCGCGCCRGGCGGGGCGGGGCGGGGCGAGGGGCGGGGCGGGGCGAGGCGGAGAGGTGCGGCGGCAGCC
AATCAGAGCGGCGCGCTCCGAAAGTTTCCTTTTATGGCGAGGCGGCGGCGGCGGCGGCCCTATAAAAAGC
GAAGCGCGCGGCGGGCGGGAGTCGCTGCGCGCTGCCTTCGCCCCGTGCCCCGCTCCGCCGCCGCCTCGCG
CCGCCCGCCCCGGCTCTGACTGACCGCGTTACTCCCACAGGTGAGCGGGCGGGACGGCCCTTCTCCTCCG
GGCTGTAATTAGCGCTTGGTTTAATGACGGCTTGTTTCTTTTCTGTGGCTGCGTGAAAGCCTTGAGGGGC
TCCGGGAGGGCCCTTTGTGCGGGGGGAGCGGCTCGGGGGGTGCGTGCGTGTGTGTGTGCGTGGGGAGCGC
CGCGTGCGGCTCCGCGCTGCCCGGCGGCTGTGAGCGCTGCGGGCGCGGCGCGGGGCTTTGTGCGCTCCGC
AGTGTGCGCGAGGGGAGCGCGGCCGGGGGCGGTGCCCCGCGGTGCGGGGGGGGCTGCGAGGGGAACAAAG
GCTGCGTGCGGGGTGTGTGCGTGGGGGGGTGAGCAGGGGGTGTGGGCGCGTCGGTCGGGCTGCAACCCCC
CCTGCACCCCCCTCCCCGAGTTGCTGAGCACGGCCCGGCTTCGGGTGCGGGGCTCCGTACGGGGCGTGGC
GCGGGGCTCGCCGTGCCGGGCGGGGGGTGGCGGCAGGTGGGGGTGCCGGGCGGGGCGGGGCCGCCTCGGG
CCGGGGAGGGCTCGGGGGAGGGGCGCGGCGGCCCCCGGAGCGCCGGCGGCTGTCGAGGCGCGGCGAGCCG
CAGCCATTGCCTTTTATGGTAATCGTGCGAGAGGGCGCAGGGACTTCCTTTGTCCCAAATCTGTGCGGAG
CCGAAATCTGGGAGGCGCCGCCGCACCCCCTCTAGCGGGCGCGGGGCGAAGCGGTGCGGCGCCGGCAGGA
AGGAAATGGGCGGGGAGGGCCTTCGTGCGTCGCCGCGCCGCCGTCCCCTTCTCCCTCTCCAGCCTCGGGG
CTGTCCGCGGGGGGACGGCTGCCTTCGGGGGGGACGGGGCAGGGCGGGGTTCGGCTTCTGGCGTGTGACC
GGCGGCTCTAGCGTTTAAACTTAAGCTAATACGACTCACTATAGGGAGCTTGGTACCGCAACCTCAAACA
GACACCATGGTGCACCTGACTCCTGAGGAGAAGTCTGCCGTTACTGCCCTGTGGGGCAAGGTGAACGTGG
ATGAAGTTGGTGGTGAGGCCCTGGGCAGGTTGGTATCAAGGTTACAAGACAGGTTTAAGGAGACCAATAG
AAACTGGGCATATGGAGACAGAGAAGACTCTTGGGTTTCTGATAGGCACTGACTCTCTCTGCCTATGTCT
TTCTCTGCCATCCAGGTTGCGGCACCTACTACAATGTCCCCCGCTGCATACACTCGGAGCCAATAGGGCG
CCTATAGAGTGTAGTCCTCAGGTCTGACTATGGGACCCTTGATGTTTTCTTTCCCCTTCTTTTCTATGGT
TAAGTTCATGTCATAGGAAGGGGAGAAGTAACAGGGTACAGTTTAGAATGGGAAACAGACGAATGATTGC
ATCAGTGTGGAAGTCTCAGGATCGTTTTAGTTTCTTTTATTTGCTGTTCATAACAATTGTTTTCTTTTGT
TTAATTCTTGCTTTCTTTTTTTTTCTTCTCCGCAATTTTTACTATTATACTTAATGCCTTAACATTGTGT
ATAACAAAAGGAAATATCTCTGAGATACATTAAGTAACTTAAAAAAAAACTTTACACAGTCTGCCTAGTA
CATTACTATTTGGAATATATGTGTGCTTATTTGCATATTCATAATCTCCCTACTTTATTTTCTTTTATTT
TTAATTGATACATAATCATTATACATATTTATGGGTTAAAGTGTAATGTTTTAATATCGATACACATATT
GACCAAATCAGGGTAATTTTGCATTTGTAATTTTAAAAAATGCTTTCTTCTTTTAATATACTTTTTTGTT
TATCTTATTTCTAATACTTTCCCTAATCTCTTTCTTTCAGGGCAATAATGATACAATGTATCATGCCTCT
TTGCACCATTCTAAAGAATAACAGTGATAATTTCTGGGTTAAGGCAATAGCAATATTTCTGCATATAAAT
ATTTCTGCATATAAATTGTAACTGATGTAAGAGGTTTCATATTGCTAATAGCAGCTACAATCCAGCTACC
ATTCTGCTTTTATTTTATGGTTGGGATAAGGCTGGATTATTCTGAGTCCAAGCTAGGCCCTTTTGCTAAT
CATGTTCATACCTCTTATCTTCCTCCCACAGCTCCTGGGCAACGTGCTGGTCTGTGTGCTGGCCCATCAC
TTTGGCAAAGAATTCACCCCACCAGTGCAGGCTGCCTATCAGAAAGTGGTGGCTGGTGTGGCTAATGCCC
TGGCCCACAAGTATCACTAAGCTCGCTCTAGAAATGAACGTATACAACTCACATAGGGCCCGTTTAAACC
CGCTGATCAGCCTCGACTGTGCCTTCTAGTTGCCAGCCATCTGTTGTTTGCCCCTCCCCCGTGCCTTCCT
TGACCCTGGAAGGTGCCACTCCCACTGTCCTTTCCTAATAAAATGAGGAAATTGCATCGCATTGTCTGAG
TAGGTGTCATTCTATTCTGGGGGGTGGGGTGGGGCAGGACAGCAAGGGGGAGGATTGGGAAGACAATAGC
AGGCATGCTGGGGATGCGGTGGGCTCTATGGCTTCTGAGGCGGAAAGAACCAGCTGGGGCTCTAGGGGGT
ATCCCC
[124 nt withheld, positions 4907-5030]
C
[91 nt withheld, positions 5032-5122]
A
[49 nt withheld, positions 5124-5172]
CCTTTGACGTTGGAGTCCACGTTCTTT
[37 nt withheld, positions 5200-5236]
ACCCTATCTCGGTCTATTCTTTTGATTTATAAGGGATTTTGCCGATTTCGGCCTATTGGTTAAAAAATGA
GCTGATTTAACAAAAATTTAACGCGAATTAATTCTGTGGAATGTGTGTCAGTTAGGGTGTGGAAAGTCCC
CAGGCTCCCCAGCAGGCAGAAGTATGCAAAGCATGCATCTCAATTAGTCAGCAACCAGGTGTGGAAAGTC
CCCAGGCTCCCCAGCAGGCAGAAGTATGCAAAGCATGCATCTCAATTAGTCAGCAACCATAGTCCCGCCC
CTAACTCCGCCCATCCCGCCCCTAACTCCGCCCAGTTCCGCCCATTCTCCGCCCCATGGCTGACTAATTT
TTTTTATTTATGCAGAGGCCGAGGCCGCCTCTGCCTCTGAGCTATTCCAGAAGTAGTGAGGAGGCTTTTT
TGGAGGCCTAGGCTTTTGCAAAAAGCTCCCGGGAGCTTGTATATCCATTTTCGGATCTGATCAGCACGTG
TTGACAATTAATCATCGGCATAGTATATCGGCATAGTATAATACGACAAGGTGAGGAACTAAACCATGGC
CAAGTTGACCAGTGCCGTTCCGGTGCTCACCGCGCGCGACGTCGCCGGAGCGGTCGAGTTCTGGACCGAC
CGGCTCGGGTTCTCCCGGGACTTCGTGGAGGACGACTTCGCCGGTGTGGTCCGGGACGACGTGACCCTGT
TCATCAGCGCGGTCCAGGACCAGGTGGTGCCGGACAACACCCTGGCCTGGGTGTGGGTGCGCGGCCTGGA
CGAGCTGTACGCCGAGTGGTCGGAGGTCGTGTCCACGAACTTCCGGGACGCCTCCGGGCCGGCCATGACC
GAGATCGGCGAGCAGCCGTGGGGGCGGGAGTTCGCCCTGCGCGACCCGGCCGGCAACTGCGTGCACTTCG
TGGCCGAGGAGCAGGACTGACACGTGCTACGAGATTTCGATTCCACCGCCGCCTTCTATGAAAGGTTGGG
CTTCGGAATCGTTTTCCGGGACGCCGGCTGGATGATCCTCCAGCGCGGGGATCTCATGCTGGAGTTCTTC
GCCCACCCCAACTTGTTTATTGCAGCTTATAATGGTTACAAATAAAGCAATAGCATCACAAATTTCACAA
ATAAAGCATTTTTTTCACTGCATTCTAGTTGTGGTTTGTCCAAACTCATCAATGTATCTTATCATGTCTG
TATACCGTCGACCTCTAGCTAGAGCTTGGCGTAATCATGGTCATAGCTGTTTCCTGTGTGAAATTGTTAT
CCGCTCACAATTCCACACAACATACGAGCCGGAAGCATAAAGTGTAAAGCCTGGGGTGCCTAATGAGTGA
GCTAACTCACATTAATTGCGTTGCGCTCACTGCCCGCTTTCCAGTCGGGAAACCTGTCGTGCCAGCTGCA
TTAATGAATCGGCCAACGCGCGGGGAGAGGCGGTTTGCGTATTGGGCGCTCTTCCGCTTCCTCGCTCACT
GACTCGCTGCGCTCGGTCGTTCGGCTGCGGCGAGCGGTATCAGCTCACTCAAAGGCGGTAATACGGTTAT
CCACAGAATCAGGGGATAACGCAGGAAAGAACATGTGAGCAAAAGGCCAGCAAAAGGCCAGGAACCGTAA
AAAGGCCGCGTTGCTGGCGTTTTTCCATAGGCTCCGCCCCCCTGACGAGCATCACAAAAATCGACGCTCA
AGTCAGAGGTGGCGAAACCCGACAGGACTATAAAGATACCAGGCGTTTCCCCCTGGAAGCTCCCTCGTGC
GCTCTCCTGTTCCGACCCTGCCGCTTACCGGATACCTGTCCGCCTTTCTCCCTTCGGGAAGCGTGGCGCT
TTCTCATAGCTCACGCTGTAGGTATCTCAGTTCGGTGTAGGTCGTTCGCTCCAAGCTGGGCTGTGTGCAC
GAACCCCCCGTTCAGCCCGACCGCTGCGCCTTATCCGGTAACTATCGTCTTGAGTCCAACCCGGTAAGAC
ACGACTTATCGCCACTGGCAGCAGCCACTGGTAACAGGATTAGCAGAGCGAGGTATGTAGGCGGTGCTAC
AGAGTTCTTGAAGTGGTGGCCTAACTACGGCTACACTAGAAGAACAGTATTTGGTATCTGCGCTCTGCTG
AAGCCAGTTACCTTCGGAAAAAGAGTTGGTAGCTCTTGATCCGGCAAACAAACCACCGCTGGTAGCGGTG
GTTTTTTTGTTTGCAAGCAGCAGATTACGCGCAGAAAAAAAGGATCTCAAGAAGATCCTTTGATCTTTTC
TACGGGGTCTGACGCTCAGTGGAACGAAAACTCACGTTAAGGGATTTTGGTCATGAGATTATCAAAAAGG
ATCTTCACCTAGATCCTTTTAAATTAAAAATGAAGTTTTAAATCAATCTAAAGTATATATGAGTAAACTT
GGTCTGACAGTTACCAATGCTTAATCAGTGAGGCACCTATCTCAGCGATCTGTCTATTTCGTTCATCCAT
AGTTGCCTGACTCCCCGTCGTGTAGATAACTACGATACGGGAGGGCTTACCATCTGGCCCCAGTGCTGCA
ATGATACCGCGAGACCCACGCTCACCGGCTCCAGATTTATCAGCAATAAACCAGCCAGCCGGAAGGGCCG
AGCGCAGAAGTGGTCCTGCAACTTTATCCGCCTCCATCCAGTCTATTAATTGTTGCCGGGAAGCTAGAGT
AAGTAGTTCGCCAGTTAATAGTTTGCGCAACGTTGTTGCCATTGCTACAGGCATCGTGGTGTCACGCTCG
TCGTTTGGTATGGCTTCATTCAGCTCCGGTTCCCAACGATCAAGGCGAGTTACATGATCCCCCATGTTGT
GCAAAAAAGCGGTTAGCTCCTTCGGTCCTCCGATCGTTGTCAGAAGTAAGTTGGCCGCAGTGTTATCACT
CATGGTTATGGCAGCACTGCATAATTCTCTTACTGTCATGCCATCCGTAAGATGCTTTTCTGTGACTGGT
GAGTACTCAACCAAGTCATTCTGAGAATAGTGTATGCGGCGACCGAGTTGCTCTTGCCCGGCGTCAATAC
GGGATAATACCGCGCCACATAGCAGAACTTTAAAAGTGCTCATCATTGGAAAACGTTCTTCGGGGCGAAA
ACTCTCAAGGATCTTACCGCTGTTGAGATCCAGTTCGATGTAACCCACTCGTGCACCCAACTGATCTTCA
GCATCTTTTACTTTCACCAGCGTTTCTGGGTGAGCAAAAACAGGAAGGCAAAATGCCGCAAAAAAGGGAA
TAAGGGCGACACGGAAATGTTGAATACTCATACTCTTCCTTTTTCAATATTATTGAAGCATTTATCAGGG
TTATTGTCTCATGAGCGGATACATATTTGAATGTATTTAGAAAAATAAACAAATAGGGGTTCCGCGCACA
TTTCCCCGAAAAGTG
